>Addgene plasmid #174351 | C245 | addgene full sequence | sequence record 343596 | Addgene NGS Result
AAAAAAAAAAAAAAAAAAAAAAAAAAAAAAAAAAAAAAAAAAAAAAAAAAAAAAAAAAAAAAAAAAAAAA
AAAAAAAAAAAAAAAAAAAAAAAAAAAAAAAAAAAAAAAAAAAAAAAAAAAAAAAAAAAAAAAAAAAAAA
AAAAAAAAAAAACAGTAGGGTTGTAAAGGTTTTTCTTTTCCTGAGAAAACAACCTTTTGTTTTCTCAGGT
TTTGCTTTTTGGCCTTTCCCTAGCTTTAAAAAAAAAAGCAAAAGCTAGCCATGGTCCCAGCCTCCTCGCT
GGCGGCTAGTGGGCAACATGCTTCGGCATGGCGAATGGGACGCGGCCGCATGCATAAGCTTGAGTATTCT
ATAGTGTCACCTAAATAGCTTGGCGTAATCATGGTCATAGCTGTTTCCTGTGTGAAATTGTTATCCGCTC
ACAATTCCACACAACATACGAGCCGGAAGCATAAAGTGTAAAGCCTGGGGTGCCTAATGAGTGAGCTAAC
TCACATTAATTGCGTTGCGCTCACTGCCCGCTTTCCAGTCGGGAAACCTGTCGTGCCAGCTGCATTAATG
AATCGGCCAACGCGCGGGGAGAGGCGGTTTGCGTATTGGGCGCTCTTCCGCTTCCTCGCTCACTGACTCG
CTGCGCTCGGTCGTTCGGCTGCGGCGAGCGGTATCAGCTCACTCAAAGGCGGTAATACGGTTATCCACAG
AATCAGGGGATAACGCAGGAAAGAACATGTGAGCAAAAGGCCAGCAAAAGGCCAGGAACCGTAAAAAGGC
CGCGTTGCTGGCGTTTTTCCATAGGCTCCGCCCCCCTGACGAGCATCACAAAAATCGACGCTCAAGTCAG
AGGTGGCGAAACCCGACAGGACTATAAAGATACCAGGCGTTTCCCCCTGGAAGCTCCCTCGTGCGCTCTC
CTGTTCCGACCCTGCCGCTTACCGGATACCTGTCCGCCTTTCTCCCTTCGGGAAGCGTGGCGCTTTCTCA
TAGCTCACGCTGTAGGTATCTCAGTTCGGTGTAGGTCGTTCGCTCCAAGCTGGGCTGTGTGCACGAACCC
CCCGTTCAGCCCGACCGCTGCGCCTTATCCGGTAACTATCGTCTTGAGTCCAACCCGGTAAGACACGACT
TATCGCCACTGGCAGCAGCCACTGGTAACAGGATTAGCAGAGCGAGGTATGTAGGCGGTGCTACAGAGTT
CTTGAAGTGGTGGCCTAACTACGGCTACACTAGAAGAACAGTATTTGGTATCTGCGCTCTGCTGAAGCCA
GTTACCTTCGGAAAAAGAGTTGGTAGCTCTTGATCCGGCAAACAAACCACCGCTGGTAGCGGTGGTTTTT
TTGTTTGCAAGCAGCAGATTACGCGCAGAAAAAAAGGATCTCAAGAAGATCCTTTGATCTTTTCTACGGG
GTCTGACGCTCAGTGGAACGAAAACTCACGTTAAGGGATTTTGGTCATGAGATTATCAAAAAGGATCTTC
ACCTAGATCCTTTTAAATTAAAAATGAAGTTTTAAATCAATCTAAAGTATATATGAGTAAACTTGGTCTG
ACAGTTACCAATGCTTAATCAGTGAGGCACCTATCTCAGCGATCTGTCTATTTCGTTCATCCATAGTTGC
CTGACTCCCCGTCGTGTAGATAACTACGATACGGGAGGGCTTACCATCTGGCCCCAGTGCTGCAATGATA
CCGCGAGACCCACGCTCACCGGCTCCAGATTTATCAGCAATAAACCAGCCAGCCGGAAGGGCCGAGCGCA
GAAGTGGTCCTGCAACTTTATCCGCCTCCATCCAGTCTATTAATTGTTGCCGGGAAGCTAGAGTAAGTAG
TTCGCCAGTTAATAGTTTGCGCAACGTTGTTGCCATTGCTACAGGCATCGTGGTGTCACGCTCGTCGTTT
GGTATGGCTTCATTCAGCTCCGGTTCCCAACGATCAAGGCGAGTTACATGATCCCCCATGTTGTGCAAAA
AAGCGGTTAGCTCCTTCGGTCCTCCGATCGTTGTCAGAAGTAAGTTGGCCGCAGTGTTATCACTCATGGT
TATGGCAGCACTGCATAATTCTCTTACTGTCATGCCATCCGTAAGATGCTTTTCTGTGACTGGTGAGTAC
TCAACCAAGTCATTCTGAGAATAGTGTATGCGGCGACCGAGTTGCTCTTGCCCGGCGTCAATACGGGATA
ATACCGCGCCACATAGCAGAACTTTAAAAGTGCTCATCATTGGAAAACGTTCTTCGGGGCGAAAACTCTC
AAGGATCTTACCGCTGTTGAGATCCAGTTCGATGTAACCCACTCGTGCACCCAACTGATCTTCAGCATCT
TTTACTTTCACCAGCGTTTCTGGGTGAGCAAAAACAGGAAGGCAAAATGCCGCAAAAAAGGGAATAAGGG
CGACACGGAAATGTTGAATACTCATACTCTTCCTTTTTCAATATTATTGAAGCATTTATCAGGGTTATTG
TCTCATGAGCGGATACATATTTGAATGTATTTAGAAAAATAAACAAATAGGGGTTCCGCGCACATTTCCC
CGAAAAGTGCCACCTGACGTCTAAGAAACCATTATTATCATGACATTAACCTATAAAAATAGGCGTATCA
CGAGGCCCTTTCGTCTCGCGCGTTTCGGTGATGACGGTGAAAACCTCTGACACATGCAGCTCCCGGAGAC
GGTCACAGCTTGTCTGTAAGCGGATGCCGGGAGCAGACAAGCCCGTCAGGGCGCGTCAGCGGGTGTTGGC
GGGTGTCGGGGCTGGCTTAACTATGCGGCATCAGAGCAGATTGTACTGAGAGTGCACCATATGCGGTGTG
AAATACCGCACAGATGCGTAAGGAGAAAATACCGCATCAGGAAATTGTAAGCGTTAATATTTTGTTAAAA
TTCGCGTTAAATTTTTGTTAAATCAGCTCATTTTTTAACCAATAGGCCGAAATCGGCAAAATCCCTTATA
AATCAAAAGAATAGACCGAGATAGGGT
[37 nt withheld, positions 2968-3004]
AAAGAACGTGGACTCCAACGTCAAAGG
[49 nt withheld, positions 3032-3080]
T
[91 nt withheld, positions 3082-3172]
G
[124 nt withheld, positions 3174-3297]
CCATTCGCCATTCAGGCTGCGCAACTGTTGGGAAGGGCGATCGGTGCGGGCCTCTTCGCTATTACGCCAG
CTGGCGAAAGGGGGATGTGCTGCAAGGCGATTAAGTTGGGTAACGCCAGGGTTTTCCCAGTCACGACGTT
GTAAAACGACGGCCAGTGAATTGTAATACGACTCACTATAGGGGAATACAAGCTTCTTGTTCTTTTTGCA
GAAGCTCAGAATAAACGCTCAACTTTGGCAGATCTGAACATGTCTCACCGAAAGTTCTCAGCCCCCCGAC
ATGGATCCCTGGGCTTCTTGCCCCGCAAACGTTGTAAGAGACATCGTGGCAAAGTGAAGAGCTTCCCCAA
GGATGACCCAAGCAAACCCATTCACCTGACCGCTTTCTTGGGCTACAAGGCTGGCATGACTCACATTGTT
CGTGAGGTCGACCGACCTGGCTCAAAGGTGAACAAGAAAGAGGTTGTGGAAGCAGTAACTGTGGTTGAAA
CACCTCCCATGGTAATTGTTGGTATTGTTGGCTATGTCCAGACTCCTCGTGGTCTGCGCAGCTTGAAGAC
CATCTTTGCTGAGCACATCAGTGATGAATGCAAGAGGCGCTTCTACAAGAACTGGTACAAATCCAAGAAG
AAGGCGTTCACAAAGTACTGCAAGAAATGGCAGGATGAAGACGGAAAGAAACAGCTGGAGAAGGACTTTG
CTAGCATGAAAAAGTACTGCCAAGTCATCAGGGTTATTGCCCATACACAGATGCGTCTGCTTCCCCTGCG
CCAGAAGAAGTCTCACCTCATGGAGATTCAAGTGAACGGAGGTACAATTGCAGAGAAGGTGGACTGGGCC
CGTGAGAAACTGGAGCAACAAGTTGTAATTGGAGGAGTGTTCGGGCAGGATGAAATGATTGATGTGATTG
GTGTCACTAAAGGAAAAGGCTACAAAGGTGTAACTAGCCGTTGGCACACAAAGAAACTGCCCCGTAAGAC
TCACAGAGGTCTTCGTAAAGTGGCTTGTATTGGAGCTTGGCATCCTGCCCGTGTGGCTTTCTCAGTAGCC
CGTGCTGGACAGAAGGGATACCACCACCGTACAGAGATTAACAAAAAGATTTACAAAATTGGCCAGGGCT
ACCATTCAAAGGATGGTAAACTTGTGAAGAACAATGCTTCAACAGACTACGATCTATCTGACAAGAGCAT
CAACCCTCTGGGTGGGTTTGTTCATTATGGAGAGGTGAAAAATGACTTTATCATGCTGAAAGGCTGTGTT
ATTGGGACCAAGAAGAGAGTACTCACACTGCGCAAGTCCCTCCTTGTGCAAACCAGTCGCCGTGCCCTGG
AGAAGATTGATCTCAAGTTTATTGATACAACATCCAAGTTTGGGCATGGTCGTTTCCAGACAGTAGAGGA
AAAGAAGGCTTTCATGGGACCACTCAAGAAAGACCGTTTGGCAAAAGAGGAAACTGCATATCCATATGAT
GTTCCAGATTATGCTTAAACCAGCCTCAAGAACACCCGAATGGAGTCTCTAAGCTACATAATACCAACTT
ACACTTTACAAAATGTTGTCCCCCAAAATGTAGCCATTCGTATCTGCTCCTAATAAAAAGAAAGTTTCTT
CACATTCTGGGCGTAGATCCAGACATGAAAAAAAAAAAAAAAAAAAAAAAAAAAAAAAAAAAAAAAAAAA
AAAAA
Features (pLannotate 1.2.2; 16 found; start..end, strand, type, name):
    348..366     -  promoter       SP6 promoter: promoter for bacteriophage SP6 RNA polymerase
    408..424     -  protein_bind   lac operator: The lac repressor binds to the lac operator to inhibit transcription in E. coli. This inhibition can be relieved by adding lactose or isopropyl-β-D-thiogalactopyranoside (IPTG). lac repressor encoded by lacI
    432..462     -  promoter       lac promoter: promoter for the E. coli lac operon
    477..498     -  protein_bind   CAP binding site: CAP binding activates transcription in the presence of cAMP. E. coli catabolite activator protein
    511..603     -  CDS            lacI (fragment): lac repressor; lacI; The lac repressor binds to the lac operator to inhibit transcription in E. coli. This inhibition can be relieved by adding lactose or isopropyl-β-D-thiogalactopyranoside (IPTG).
    786..1374    -  rep_origin     ori: high-copy-number ColE1/pMB1/pBR322/pUC origin of replication
   1545..2405    -  CDS            AmpR: β-lactamase; bla; confers resistance to ampicillin, carbenicillin, and related antibiotics
   2406..2510    -  promoter       AmpR promoter: bla
   2605..2640    +  CDS            rop (fragment): Rop protein, which maintains plasmids at low copy number; rop
   2742..2841    +  misc_feature   bom (fragment): basis of mobility region from pBR322
   2869..3297    -  rep_origin     f1 ori (sequence partly withheld): f1 bacteriophage origin of replication; arrow indicates direction of (+) strand synthesis
   3301..3458    -  CDS            lacZα (fragment): LacZα fragment of β-galactosidase; lacZ fragment
   3461..3479    +  promoter       T7 promoter: promoter for bacteriophage T7 RNA polymerase
   3493..3535    +  5'UTR          Xenopus globin 5'-UTR: translational enhancer from the 5'-UTR of the major beta-globin gene of Xenopus laevis
   3547..4755    +  CDS            RPL3: RL3_HUMAN - Experimental evidence at protein level: Swiss-Prot protein existence level 1. The L3 protein is a component of the large subunit of cytoplasmic ribosomes. From Homo sapiens (Human).
   4785..4910    +  3'UTR          Xenopus globin 3'-UTR: 3'-UTR of the major beta-globin gene of Xenopus laevis
