[The description below was written by a language model from this plasmid's Addgene catalogue record and pLannotate feature annotations shown in this document.]
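Description:
C245 is an in vitro transcription template built on the pGEM-11Zf backbone, made to produce mRNA for overexpressing Xenopus laevis ribosomal protein L3 (rpl3.L) in frog oocytes. It is maintained in E. coli under ampicillin selection (β-lactamase gene with its own promoter) and replicates from a high-copy ColE1/pUC-type origin. An f1 phage origin, residual lacZα and lac promoter/operator sequences, and small rop, bom and lacI fragments are also annotated, as remnants of the cloning vector rather than functional parts of the payload.

The transcription unit runs from a T7 promoter through the Xenopus β-globin 5'-UTR, a translational enhancer, into the RPL3 coding sequence and then the Xenopus β-globin 3'-UTR. The globin UTRs are commonly used to support stable, efficient translation of injected synthetic mRNAs in oocytes. The annotation software matched the coding region to human RPL3 by protein similarity, but the catalogue entry identifies the insert as the frog rpl3.L gene. The catalogue also lists a C-terminal HA epitope tag. It is not annotated separately, although a short unannotated gap lies between the end of the RPL3 match and the 3'-UTR. An SP6 promoter sits on the opposite strand on the far side of the insert, as is typical of pGEM vectors.

Depositor comments indicate that a templated poly(A) region is present, presumably downstream of the 3'-UTR, though it is not annotated either. They caution that its recorded length may be inaccurate and that the tract may not be faithfully maintained during bacterial propagation, so individual clones need to be checked. The construct comes from work on how poly(A)-tail length is coupled to translational efficiency.
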