Addgene plasmid #174351: C245
Purpose: Template for making mRNA for overexpressing frog RPL3 (C-HA) in frog oocytes
Depositing lab: David Bartel. Depositing organization: Whitehead Institute for Biomedical Research. Publication: The molecular basis of coupling between poly(A)-tail length and translational efficiency. Xiang K, Bartel DP. Elife. 2021 Jul 2;10. pii: 66493. doi: 10.7554/eLife.66493. PubMed 34213414.
Backbone
  Vector backbone: pGEM_11Zf
  Vector type: in vitro transcription template
Growth in bacteria
  Bacterial resistance: Ampicillin, 100 μg/mL
  Growth temperature: 30°C
  Growth strain: NEB Stable
  Copy number: Unknown
Gene/Insert
  Gene/Insert name: rpl3.L
  Species: X. laevis (frog)
  GenBank ID: NM_001086872
  Entrez Gene: rpl3.L (a.k.a. XELAEV_18023660mg, rpl3)
  Tag / fusion protein: HA (C terminal on insert)
Terms and licenses: Academic/Nonprofit Terms; Industry Terms: Not Available to Industry
Depositor comments: The absolute length of the poly(A) region may not be accurate. The poly(A) region may not be completely maintained during amplification from bacteria. Single clones need to be screened to verify poly(A) length.
How to cite: C245 was a gift from David Bartel (Addgene plasmid # 174351 ; http://n2t.net/addgene:174351 ; RRID:Addgene_174351)
